>Addgene plasmid #87247 | AP1297‐1 | addgene full sequence | sequence record 173228 | Addgene NGS Result
GCGTATTGGGCGCTCTTCCGCTTCCTCGCTCACTGACTCGCTGCGCTCGGTCGTTCGGCTGCGGCGAGCG
GTATCAGCTCACTCAAAGGCGGTAATACGGTTATCCACAGAATCAGGGGATAACGCAGGAAAGAACATGT
GAGCAAAAGGCCAGCAAAAGGCCAGGAACCGTAAAAAGGCCGCGTTGCTGGCGTTTTTCCATAGGCTCCG
CCCCCCTGACGAGCATCACAAAAATCGACGCTCAAGTCAGAGGTGGCGAAACCCGACAGGACTATAAAGA
TACCAGGCGTTTCCCCCTGGAAGCTCCCTCGTGCGCTCTCCTGTTCCGACCCTGCCGCTTACCGGATACC
TGTCCGCCTTTCTCCCTTCGGGAAGCGTGGCGCTTTCTCATAGCTCACGCTGTAGGTATCTCAGTTCGGT
GTAGGTCGTTCGCTCCAAGCTGGGCTGTGTGCACGAACCCCCCGTTCAGCCCGACCGCTGCGCCTTATCC
GGTAACTATCGTCTTGAGTCCAACCCGGTAAGACACGACTTATCGCCACTGGCAGCAGCCACTGGTAACA
GGATTAGCAGAGCGAGGTATGTAGGCGGTGCTACAGAGTTCTTGAAGTGGTGGCCTAACTACGGCTACAC
TAGAAGAACAGTATTTGGTATCTGCGCTCTGCTGAAGCCAGTTACCTTCGGAAAAAGAGTTGGTAGCTCT
TGATCCGGCAAACAAACCACCGCTGGTAGCGGTGGTTTTTTTGTTTGCAAGCAGCAGATTACGCGCAGAA
AAAAAGGATCTCAAGAAGATCCTTTGATCTTTTCTACGGGGTCTGACGCTCAGTGGAACGAAAACTCACG
TTAAGGGATTTTGGTCATGAGATTATCAAAAAGGATCTTCACCTAGATCCTTTTAAATTAAAAATGAAGT
TTTAAATCAATCTAAAGTATATATGAGTAAACTTGGTCTGACAGTTACCAATGCTTAATCAGTGAGGCAC
CTATCTCAGCGATCTGTCTATTTCGTTCATCCATAGTTGCCTGACTCCCCGTCGTGTAGATAACTACGAT
ACGGGAGGGCTTACCATCTGGCCCCAGTGCTGCAATGATACCGCGAGACCCACGCTCACCGGCTCCAGAT
TTATCAGCAATAAACCAGCCAGCCGGAAGGGCCGAGCGCAGAAGTGGTCCTGCAACTTTATCCGCCTCCA
TCCAGTCTATTAATTGTTGCCGGGAAGCTAGAGTAAGTAGTTCGCCAGTTAATAGTTTGCGCAACGTTGT
TGCCATTGCTACAGGCATCGTGGTGTCACGCTCGTCGTTTGGTATGGCTTCATTCAGCTCCGGTTCCCAA
CGATCAAGGCGAGTTACATGATCCCCCATGTTGTGCAAAAAAGCGGTTAGCTCCTTCGGTCCTCCGATCG
TTGTCAGAAGTAAGTTGGCCGCAGTGTTATCACTCATGGTTATGGCAGCACTGCATAATTCTCTTACTGT
CATGCCATCCGTAAGATGCTTTTCTGTGACTGGTGAGTACTCAACCAAGTCATTCTGAGAATAGTGTATG
CGGCGACCGAGTTGCTCTTGCCCGGCGTCAATACGGGATAATACCGCGCCACATAGCAGAACTTTAAAAG
TGCTCATCATTGGAAAACGTTCTTCGGGGCGAAAACTCTCAAGGATCTTACCGCTGTTGAGATCCAGTTC
GATGTAACCCACTCGTGCACCCAACTGATCTTCAGCATCTTTTACTTTCACCAGCGTTTCTGGGTGAGCA
AAAACAGGAAGGCAAAATGCCGCAAAAAAGGGAATAAGGGCGACACGGAAATGTTGAATACTCATACTCT
TCCTTTTTCAATATTATTGAAGCATTTATCAGGGTTATTGTCTCATGAGCGGATACATATTTGAATGTAT
TTAGAAAAATAAACAAATAGGGGTTCCGCGCACATTTCCCCGAAAAGTGCCACCTGACGTCTAAGAAACC
ATTATTATCATGACATTAACCTATAAAAATAGGCGTATCACGAGGCCCTTTCGTCTCGCGCGTTTCGGTG
ATGACGGTGAAAACCTCTGACACATGCAGCTCCCGGAGACGGTCACAGCTTGTCTGTAAGCGGATGCCGG
GAGCAGACAAGCCCGTCAGGGCGCGTCAGCGGGTGTTGGCGGGTGTCGGGGCTGGCTTAACTATGCGGCA
TCAGAGCAGATTGTACTGAGAGTGCACCATATGCGGTGTGAAATACCGCACAGATGCGTAAGGAGAAAAT
ACCGCATCAGGCGCCATTCGCCATTCAGGCTGCGCAACTGTTGGGAAGGGCGATCGGTGCGGGCCTCTTC
GCTATTACGCCAGCTGGCGAAAGGGGGATGTGCTGCAAGGCGATTAAGTTGGGTAACGCCAGGGTTTTCC
CAGTCACGACGTTGTAAAACGACGGCCAGTGAATTCGAGCTCGGTACCCGGGGATCGGCGGTTCGGGTGG
TGCTCCACGAGGTGGTATGCGCGTGAGTAAAGGAGAAGAACTTTTCACTGGAGTTGTCCCAATTCTTGTT
GAATTAGATGGTGATGTTAATGGGCACAAATTTTCTGTCAGTGGAGAGGGTGAAGGTGATGCAACATACG
GAAAACTTACCCTTAAATTTATTTGCACTACTGGAAAACTACCTGTTCCATGGCCAACACTTGTCACTAC
TCTGACCTACGGCGTGCAGTGCTTCAGCCGGTACCCCGACCACATGAAGCAGCATGACTTTTTCAAGAGT
GCCATGCCCGAAGGTTATGTACAGGAAAGAACTATATTTTTCAAAGATGACGGGAACTACAAGACACGTG
CTGAAGTCAAGTTTGAAGGTGATACCCTTGTTAATAGAATCGAGTTAAAAGGTATTGATTTTAAAGAAGA
TGGAAACATTCTTGGACACAAATTGGAATACAACTATAACTCACACAATGTATACATCATGGCAGACAAA
CAAAAGAATGGAATCAAAGTTAACTTCAAAATTAGACACAACATTGAAGATGGAAGCGTTCAACTAGCAG
ACCATTATCAACAAAATACTCCAATTGGCGATGGCCCTGTCCTTTTACCAGACAACCATTACCTGTCCAC
ACAATCTGCCCTTTCGAAAGATCCCAACGAAAAGAGAGACCACATGGTCCTTCTTGAGTTTGTAACAGCT
GCTGGGATTACACTCGGCATGGACGAGCTGTACAAGAGCGGTTTCCAAAATGCGGGACAAAATCACGGGC
TCCAGGATGACCCGGACCTTCAGGCCCTTCTGAAGGGCAGCCAGCTTCTGAAGGTGAAGTCCAGCTCGTG
GCGTAGGGAACGCTTCTACAAGCTACAGGAGGACTGCAAGACCATCTGGCAGGAATCTCGAAAGGTCATG
AGGTCCCCGGAGTCGCAGCTGTTCTCCATCGAGGACATTCAGGAGGTACGGATGGGACACCGCACAGAAG
GCCTGGAGAAGTTTGCCCGAGACATCCCCGAGGATCGATGCTTCTCCATTGTCTTCAAGGACCAGCGCAA
CACCCTAGACCTCATTGCCCCATCACCAGCTGACGCTCAGCACTGGGTGCAGGGCCTGCGCAAGATCATC
CACCACTCCGGCTCCATGGACCAGCGGCAGAAGTAGAAGCTTTCCGTTCTCCTTTTTCCTTCTTGTAAGG
ATCCTCTAGAGTCGACCTGCAGGCATGCAAGCTTGGCGTAATCATGGTCATAGCTGTTTCCTGTGTGAAA
TTGTTATCCGCTCACAATTCCACACAACATACGAGCCGGAAGCATAAAGTGTAAAGCCTGGGGTGCCTAA
TGAGTGAGCTAACTCACATTAATTGCGTTGCGCTCACTGCCCGCTTTCCAGTCGGGAAACCTGTCGTGCC
AGCTGCATTAATGAATCGGCCAACGCGCGGGGAGAGGCGGTTT
Features (pLannotate 1.2.2; 13 found; start..end, strand, type, name):
    196..784     -  rep_origin     ori: high-copy-number ColE1/pMB1/pBR322/pUC origin of replication
    955..1815    -  CDS            AmpR: β-lactamase; bla; confers resistance to ampicillin, carbenicillin, and related antibiotics
   1816..1920    -  promoter       AmpR promoter: bla
   2015..2050    +  CDS            rop (fragment): Rop protein, which maintains plasmids at low copy number; rop
   2152..2251    +  misc_feature   bom (fragment): basis of mobility region from pBR322
   2257..2414    -  CDS            lacZα (fragment): LacZα fragment of β-galactosidase; lacZ fragment
   2473..3186    +  CDS            EGFP: EGFP is a basic (constitutively fluorescent) green fluorescent protein published in 1996, derived from Aequorea victoria. It is reported to be a rapidly-maturing weak dimer with moderate acid sensitivity.
   3214..3603    +  CDS            Plcd1 (fragment): PLCD1_RAT - Experimental evidence at protein level: Swiss-Prot protein existence level 1. The production of the second messenger molecules diacylglycerol (DAG) and inositol 1,4,5-trisphosphate (IP3) is mediated by activated phosphatidylinositol-specific phospholipase C enzymes (PubMed:16000311). Essential for trophoblast and placental development (By similarity). Binds phosphatidylinositol 4,5-bisphosphate (By similarity). From Rattus norvegicus (Rat).
   3639..3674    +  misc_feature   MCS (fragment): pUC18/19 multiple cloning site
   3711..3727    -  protein_bind   lac operator: The lac repressor binds to the lac operator to inhibit transcription in E. coli. This inhibition can be relieved by adding lactose or isopropyl-β-D-thiogalactopyranoside (IPTG). lac repressor encoded by lacI
   3735..3765    -  promoter       lac promoter: promoter for the E. coli lac operon
   3780..3801    -  protein_bind   CAP binding site: CAP binding activates transcription in the presence of cAMP. E. coli catabolite activator protein
   3814..13      -  CDS            lacI (fragment) (across the origin): lac repressor; lacI; The lac repressor binds to the lac operator to inhibit transcription in E. coli. This inhibition can be relieved by adding lactose or isopropyl-β-D-thiogalactopyranoside (IPTG).
