[The description below was written by a language model from this plasmid's Addgene catalogue record and pLannotate feature annotations shown in this document.]
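Description:
AP1297-1 is a pUC19-based bacterial cloning plasmid that carries a homology-directed repair template for CRISPR/Cas9 genome editing of the C. elegans gtbp-1 locus. It is propagated in E. coli at high copy from the ColE1/pUC origin and selected with ampicillin through the β-lactamase gene and its native promoter. The remaining backbone annotations (fragments of lacZα, the pUC multiple cloning site, the lac promoter, operator and CAP site, and short rop, bom and lacI remnants) are ordinary pUC-derived sequence with no stated role in the design. The catalogue gives a total size of about 4.4 kb, whereas the sequenced record behind the feature table is roughly 3.9 kb, so the listed sizes should be read as approximate.

The insert, assembled by Gibson cloning into the polylinker region that interrupts lacZα, consists of an EGFP coding sequence followed by a 27 bp stretch of gtbp-1 sequence and then a PH domain. The annotation identifies the PH domain as a fragment of rat phospholipase C delta 1, a module that binds phosphatidylinositol 4,5-bisphosphate and is widely used as a plasma membrane marker. Short gtbp-1 flanking sequences sit on either side of this cassette; they are not annotated separately in the feature table but fit the small gaps around the EGFP and PH features. No worm promoter or 3′ UTR is recorded, consistent with a donor meant to be expressed only after integration at the endogenous locus. The associated work concerns Cas9-assisted recombineering by in vivo assembly of linear DNAs, so the plasmid plausibly serves as a PCR template or a reference for such repair fragments, although the record does not state this explicitly.
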