Addgene plasmid #87247: AP1297‐1
Purpose: gtbp‐1 (flanking sequence)::eGFP::gtbp‐1 (27bp)::PH::gtbp‐ 1 (flanking sequence)
Depositing lab: Geraldine Seydoux. Depositing organization: Johns Hopkins University and School of Medicine. Publication: Cas9-assisted recombineering in C. elegans: genome editing using in vivo assembly of linear DNAs. Paix A, Schmidt H, Seydoux G. Nucleic Acids Res. 2016 Sep 6;44(15):e128. doi: 10.1093/nar/gkw502. Epub 2016 Jun 1. PubMed 27257074.
Backbone
  Vector backbone: pUC19
  Backbone size w/o insert (bp): 3200
  Total vector size (bp): 4400
Growth in bacteria
  Bacterial resistance: Ampicillin, 100 μg/mL
  Growth temperature: 37°C
  Growth strain: DH5alpha
  Copy number: High Copy
Gene/Insert
  Gene/Insert name: gtbp‐1 (flanking sequence)::eGFP::gtbp‐1 (27bp)::PH::gtbp‐ 1 (flanking sequence)
  Species: C. elegans (nematode)
  Insert size (bp): 1200
  Tag / fusion protein: gtbp‐1 (flanking sequence)::eGFP::gtbp‐1 (27bp)::PH::gtbp‐ 1 (flanking sequence)
  Cloning method: Gibson Cloning
  Sequencing primers: 5′ tgctgcaaggcgattaagttgg; 3′ ctttatgcttccggctcgtatg
Terms and licenses: Academic/Nonprofit Terms; Industry Terms: Not Available to Industry
How to cite: AP1297‐1 was a gift from Geraldine Seydoux (Addgene plasmid # 87247 ; http://n2t.net/addgene:87247 ; RRID:Addgene_87247)
