>Addgene plasmid #87247 | AP1297‐1 | depositor partial sequence | sequence record 170247 | Insert + 15bp up/downstream in Plasmid
CGGTACCCGGGGATCGGCGGTTCGGGTGGTGCTCCACGAGGTGGTATGCGCGTGAGTAAAGGAGAAGAAC
TTTTCACTGGAGTTGTCCCAATTCTTGTTGAATTAGATGGTGATGTTAATGGGCACAAATTTTCTGTCAG
TGGAGAGGGTGAAGGTGATGCAACATACGGAAAACTTACCCTTAAATTTATTTGCACTACTGGAAAACTA
CCTGTTCCATGGCCAACACTTGTCACTACTCTGACCTACGGCGTGCAGTGCTTCAGCCGGTACCCCGACC
ACATGAAGCAGCATGACTTTTTCAAGAGTGCCATGCCCGAAGGTTATGTACAGGAAAGAACTATATTTTT
CAAAGATGACGGGAACTACAAGACACGTGCTGAAGTCAAGTTTGAAGGTGATACCCTTGTTAATAGAATC
GAGTTAAAAGGTATTGATTTTAAAGAAGATGGAAACATTCTTGGACACAAATTGGAATACAACTATAACT
CACACAATGTATACATCATGGCAGACAAACAAAAGAATGGAATCAAAGTTAACTTCAAAATTAGACACAA
CATTGAAGATGGAAGCGTTCAACTAGCAGACCATTATCAACAAAATACTCCAATTGGCGATGGCCCTGTC
CTTTTACCAGACAACCATTACCTGTCCACACAATCTGCCCTTTCGAAAGATCCCAACGAAAAGAGAGACC
ACATGGTCCTTCTTGAGTTTGTAACAGCTGCTGGGATTACACTCGGCATGGACGAGCTGTACAAGAGCGG
TTTCCAAAATGCGGGACAAAATCACGGGCTCCAGGATGACCCGGACCTTCAGGCCCTTCTGAAGGGCAGC
CAGCTTCTGAAGGTGAAGTCCAGCTCGTGGCGTAGGGAACGCTTCTACAAGCTACAGGAGGACTGCAAGA
CCATCTGGCAGGAATCTCGAAAGGTCATGAGGTCCCCGGAGTCGCAGCTGTTCTCCATCGAGGACATTCA
GGAGGTACGGATGGGACACCGCACAGAAGGCCTGGAGAAGTTTGCCCGAGACATCCCCGAGGATCGATGC
TTCTCCATTGTCTTCAAGGACCAGCGCAACACCCTAGACCTCATTGCCCCATCACCAGCTGACGCTCAGC
ACTGGGTGCAGGGCCTGCGCAAGATCATCCACCACTCCGGCTCCATGGACCAGCGGCAGAAGTAGAAGCT
TTCCGTTCTCCTTTTTCCTTCTTGTAAGGATCCTCTAGAGTCG
